Addgene plasmid #114406: AICSDP-57: SMC1A-mEGFP
Purpose: Homology arms and linker-mEGFP sequence for C-terminus tagging of human SMC1A
Depositing lab: Allen Institute for Cell Science. Depositing organization: Allen Institute.
Backbone
  Vector backbone: pUC57
  Vector type: Mammalian Expression, CRISPR ; Donor Template
Growth in bacteria
  Bacterial resistance: Ampicillin, 100 μg/mL
  Growth temperature: 37°C
  Growth strain: DH5alpha
  Copy number: High Copy
Gene/Insert
  Gene/Insert name: SMC1A Homology Arms with linker-mEGFP
  Species: H. sapiens (human)
  Insert size (bp): 2741
  Mutation: homology arms contain point mutations to disrupt crRNA binding sites used
  Entrez Gene: SMC1A (a.k.a. CDLS2, DEE85, DXS423E, EIEE85, SB1.8, SMC1, SMC1L1, SMC1alpha, SMCB)
  Tag / fusion protein: linker-mEGFP (C terminal on insert)
  Cloning method: Unknown
Terms and licenses: Academic/Nonprofit Terms; Industry Terms
Depositor comments: This plasmid has been used with locus-specific CRISPR/Cas9 to add a mEGFP tag to the C-terminus of human SMC1A in WTC human induced pluripotent stem cells by the Allen Institute for Cell Science. Linker (AA) sequence: LSSSGPSGS. After protein tagging using this donor template plasmid and CRISPR/Cas9 reagents, transfected cells may exhibit varying intensity levels of fluorescence, likely due to editing precision. To obtain cells of uniform intensity levels, see our protocol for fluorescence-assisted cell sorting and subcloning of transfected cells (https://www.allencell.org/instructional-videos-and-tutorials-for-cell-methods.html) Further, we recommend PCR-based assays for identifying precisely edited clones as previously described (https://www.molbiolcell.org/doi/abs/10.1091/mbc.e17-03-0209) For more information on the entire plasmid collection, please see https://www.addgene.org/allen-institute-cell-science/ .
How to cite: AICSDP-57: SMC1A-mEGFP was a gift from Allen Institute for Cell Science (Addgene plasmid # 114406 ; http://n2t.net/addgene:114406 ; RRID:Addgene_114406)
