[The description below was written by a language model from this plasmid's Addgene catalogue record and pLannotate feature annotations shown in this document.]
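Description:
AICSDP-57: SMC1A-mEGFP is a CRISPR/Cas9 homology-directed repair donor template built in the pUC57 cloning backbone, designed to add a monomeric EGFP tag to the C-terminus of the endogenous human SMC1A gene. The plasmid (about 5.4 kb by the sequenced record) is propagated in E. coli at high copy from a ColE1/pUC-type origin and selected with ampicillin through the β-lactamase (AmpR) gene and its promoter. The remaining backbone annotations (lac promoter, operator and CAP site, and fragments of lacZα, lacI, rop and bom) are cloning-vector remnants with no role in the payload.

The 2,741 bp insert consists of human SMC1A genomic homology arms flanking a linker-mEGFP coding sequence. The feature table detects short SMC1A-coding segments upstream of the tag, consistent with terminal exons separated by non-coding sequence in the 5′ arm, followed by mEGFP, the A206K monomerised, mammalian codon-optimised form of EGFP. The region downstream of mEGFP is unannotated and presumably corresponds to the 3′ arm. The arms carry point mutations that disrupt the crRNA binding sites, which prevents Cas9 from re-cutting the donor or the repaired allele. No mammalian promoter is annotated, in keeping with the design: after integration the fusion is expressed from the native SMC1A locus under its own regulation.

SMC1A is a core subunit of the cohesin complex that holds sister chromatids together. The depositor used this donor with locus-specific CRISPR/Cas9 reagents to tag it in WTC human induced pluripotent stem cells. They note that edited populations can vary in fluorescence intensity, so sorting, subcloning and PCR-based screening are advised to identify precisely edited clones.
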