Features (pLannotate 1.2.2; 17 found; start..end, strand, type, name):
     77..151     +  CDS            SMC1A: SMC1A_BOVIN - Also known as SMC1, SMC1L1. Experimental evidence at protein level: Swiss-Prot protein existence level 1. Involved in chromosome cohesion during cell cycle and in DNA repair. Involved in DNA repair via its interaction with BRCA1 and its related phosphorylation by ATM, and works as a downstream effector in the ATM/NBS1 branch of S-phase checkpoint (By similarity). Central component of cohesin complex. The cohesin complex is required for the cohesion of sister chromatids after DNA replication. The cohesin complex apparently forms a large proteinaceous ring within which sister chrom
     77..151     +  CDS            SMC1A: SMC1A_HUMAN - Also known as DXS423E, KIAA0178, SB1.8, SMC1, SMC1L1. Experimental evidence at protein level: Swiss-Prot protein existence level 1. Involved in chromosome cohesion during cell cycle and in DNA repair. Central component of cohesin complex. The cohesin complex is required for the cohesion of sister chromatids after DNA replication. The cohesin complex apparently forms a large proteinaceous ring within which sister chromatids can be trapped. At anaphase, the complex is cleaved and dissociates from chromatin, allowing sister chromatids to segregate. The cohesin complex may also play
     77..151     +  CDS            Smc1a: SMC1A_MOUSE - Also known as Sb1.8, Smc1, Smc1l1, Smcb. Experimental evidence at protein level: Swiss-Prot protein existence level 1. Involved in chromosome cohesion during cell cycle and in DNA repair. Involved in DNA repair via its interaction with BRCA1 and its related phosphorylation by ATM, and works as a downstream effector in the ATM/NBS1 branch of S-phase checkpoint (By similarity). Central component of cohesin complex. The cohesin complex is required for the cohesion of sister chromatids after DNA replication. The cohesin complex apparently forms a large proteinaceous ring within which
     77..151     +  CDS            Smc1a: SMC1A_RAT - Also known as Smc1, Smc1l1. Experimental evidence at protein level: Swiss-Prot protein existence level 1. Involved in chromosome cohesion during cell cycle and in DNA repair. Central component of cohesin complex. The cohesin complex is required for the cohesion of sister chromatids after DNA replication. The cohesin complex apparently forms a large proteinaceous ring within which sister chromatids can be trapped. At anaphase, the complex is cleaved and dissociates from chromatin, allowing sister chromatids to segregate. The cohesin complex may also play a role in spindle pole assem
     77..151     +  CDS            smc1a: SMC1A_XENLA - Also known as smc1, smc1l1. Experimental evidence at protein level: Swiss-Prot protein existence level 1. Involved in chromosome cohesion during cell cycle and in DNA repair. Central component of cohesin complex. The cohesin complex is required for the cohesion of sister chromatids after DNA replication. The cohesin complex apparently forms a large proteinaceous ring within which sister chromatids can be trapped. At anaphase, the complex is cleaved and dissociates from chromatin, allowing sister chromatids to segregate. From Xenopus laevis (African clawed frog).
    433..552     +  CDS            SMC1A (fragment): SMC1A_BOVIN - Also known as SMC1, SMC1L1. Experimental evidence at protein level: Swiss-Prot protein existence level 1. Involved in chromosome cohesion during cell cycle and in DNA repair. Involved in DNA repair via its interaction with BRCA1 and its related phosphorylation by ATM, and works as a downstream effector in the ATM/NBS1 branch of S-phase checkpoint (By similarity). Central component of cohesin complex. The cohesin complex is required for the cohesion of sister chromatids after DNA replication. The cohesin complex apparently forms a large proteinaceous ring within which sister chrom
   1088..1803    +  CDS            mEGFP (fragment): enhanced GFP with monomerizing A206K mutation (Zacharias et al., 2002) mammalian codon-optimized
   2860..2876    -  protein_bind   lac operator: The lac repressor binds to the lac operator to inhibit transcription in E. coli. This inhibition can be relieved by adding lactose or isopropyl-β-D-thiogalactopyranoside (IPTG). lac repressor encoded by lacI
   2884..2914    -  promoter       lac promoter: promoter for the E. coli lac operon
   2929..2950    -  protein_bind   CAP binding site: CAP binding activates transcription in the presence of cAMP. E. coli catabolite activator protein
   2963..3055    -  CDS            lacI (fragment): lac repressor; lacI; The lac repressor binds to the lac operator to inhibit transcription in E. coli. This inhibition can be relieved by adding lactose or isopropyl-β-D-thiogalactopyranoside (IPTG).
   3238..3826    -  rep_origin     ori: high-copy-number ColE1/pMB1/pBR322/pUC origin of replication
   3997..4857    -  CDS            AmpR: β-lactamase; bla; confers resistance to ampicillin, carbenicillin, and related antibiotics
   4858..4962    -  promoter       AmpR promoter: bla
   5057..5092    +  CDS            rop (fragment): Rop protein, which maintains plasmids at low copy number; rop
   5194..5293    +  misc_feature   bom (fragment): basis of mobility region from pBR322
   5299..44      -  CDS            lacZα (fragment) (across the origin): LacZα fragment of β-galactosidase; lacZ fragment
>Addgene plasmid #114406 | AICSDP-57: SMC1A-mEGFP | addgene full sequence | sequence record 220833 | Addgene NGS Result
AGGGTTTTCCCAGTCACGACGTTGTAAAACGACGGCCAGTGAATTGACGCGTATTGGGATCTACTGGTTC
CCTCCCAGCTACAAGCCAGCCCCCTTCTTCGTCCTGGATGAGATTGATGCTGCCTTGGATAACACCAACA
TTGGCAAGGTGGGTGCAAAGAAAGTGGGGCCTGGGAGGGATGCCCCCAGGTCGGGGTTGGGTTTCAGGGA
GCAACTCCTGAGCGTGCCCTAGCCGTTCCTGCTGCCTGCTCTCTGTGCCTGGGAGGCTGGGCCCAGAGTC
ATCCATGCTGTGGTAGTCAGTAGTCTCCTCTCAACCTCTCTTTTCCCCACCTTCCTCTCCCTACCCTACC
TCTTCTGCCTTCTGGTTGTGGCTGGAAAATACTGGGGACTGTTAAGGTTTGAGCCTTGCTAAGTGCCTGG
CGGCCTTTCCCACAGGTGGCAAATTACATCAAGGAGCAGTCGACTTGCAACTTCCAGGCCATCGTCATCT
CTCTCAAGGAGGAGTTCTACACCAAGGCCGAGAGCCTCATTGGAGTCTATCCTGAGGTAGGGCGGGCCTG
GCTCAGGAGCCAGTCCTACTCCCTGCCTGATTTCCCAGGGCAGGAAAGGAAGGCTGCAGTGGAGGGGAAA
GGAGGTGGGGGAGCATAGGGAATCAGGTCCTGAATGGCCATTTGGGCTTGTTGGAGCCCTGCCTCTGGAG
GCTTAGCCAGCCCAGCCAGGCAGGGCCATTGCATTTGGGGACAGGTGGAAAGGCAGGCAGAGGCAGCCAG
ACAGTGGAGAAAGGAGGAGAGTACAGAAGTAGGCAAGGAGCGAAGGCACATGGGACTGAGCATATCCTCT
CACACCCAGAGAGAACCATTGACTGGGCTTTGGGCAGGTATGTAGGGAGGAGGGTTTGAGGCCCCTGGTC
CTGGGGCACTAGACCCCTCTTAATTCTCTCCTTACAATTTTATTTTTCTTTTTCTCCCTCCTCCTTCAGC
AAGGGGACTGTGTGATCAGCAAAGTCCTGACCTTCGACCTCACCAAGTACCCAGATGCCAACCCCAACCC
CAATGAGCAGCTGAGCTCCAGCGGCCCCTCAGGCAGCGTGAGCAAGGGCGAGGAGCTGTTCACCGGGGTG
GTGCCCATCCTGGTCGAGCTGGACGGCGACGTAAACGGCCACAAGTTCAGCGTGTCCGGCGAGGGCGAGG
GCGATGCCACCTACGGCAAGCTGACCCTGAAGTTCATCTGCACCACCGGCAAGCTGCCCGTGCCCTGGCC
CACCCTCGTGACCACCCTGACCTACGGCGTGCAGTGCTTCAGCCGCTACCCCGACCACATGAAGCAGCAC
GACTTCTTCAAGTCCGCCATGCCCGAAGGCTACGTCCAGGAGCGCACCATCTTCTTCAAGGACGACGGCA
ACTACAAGACCCGCGCCGAGGTGAAGTTCGAGGGCGACACCCTGGTGAACCGCATCGAGCTGAAGGGCAT
CGACTTCAAGGAGGACGGCAACATCCTGGGGCACAAGCTGGAGTACAACTACAACAGCCACAACGTCTAT
ATCATGGCCGACAAGCAGAAGAACGGCATCAAGGTGAACTTCAAGATCCGCCACAACATCGAGGACGGCA
GCGTGCAGCTCGCCGACCACTACCAGCAGAACACCCCCATCGGCGACGGCCCCGTGCTGCTGCCCGACAA
CCACTACCTGAGCACCCAGTCCAAGCTGAGCAAAGACCCCAACGAGAAGCGCGATCACATGGTCCTGCTG
GAGTTCGTGACCGCCGCCGGGATCACTCTCGGCATGGACGAGCTGTACAAGTAGCAGTATTTTTGTCCTC
CGGCCCTGTCTGGATCCCTAAGCTGTCCCTCTCCCAATCTCTGGATATTTGACTCCCAACCTTCCCCCTA
CCTCCTGGCCCTTTTTGGTGTAGTCATGGGATTTAGGCACTGCTAATCAAGCATGAAGAGGAACAGAGGT
GATGTTAGGTCTGGAGCAAAAATTCCTGAACGACAGGGAGTATTCTGGCCTCTGAAAGGAGGTGCTGAGC
TGAACAGGGCCATCTGTTCATCACACACACCCCCTTCCTCCCCCTCATCACCCATAATCGTGGGCCCCTT
GGGCCTCTTGCCCACTGTGTGTGTGGGTATGTATGTGTGTATGTATGTATCCGCATGTGTGCATGTGAGT
ATGTTTGCAAAATAATAAAGGATATTGGAGACCTGTTTTAGAAGGAGCCTAGGCTGAATTTGATTCCAAG
AGAGCTTAGGATGACAGCACCCCTGAGCTGGGCAAAGGTACTCAGGACCTCATAGGAGTCTTAGGCAGTT
ACCTGAAACTGCCTTCATTCACTCATTTGTGTATTCATTCATTTATGTATTCATCAGACACATACCGAAC
ACCCTCTATTTGTCAGGCTCTGTGCTTGGAATACAGAGTTGAATCAGACATGATCTCTACCCTCCTAGTA
AGGAGATACAGTGGGTTCATGAATGACTATAGTTAGCTGAATGTCATATGTACTTTGAATTTGAGAAGTG
GGTGATCCCCTCTAGGCTTCCTGGAGGTCACATTTAAGCTAGACCTTGACAAATTGGTAGGATTTGGTCA
GGCACTAGGAGTGGAGCATGAGCTCTGGGGACAGACAGTTATGGGTTCTGGTCCCACTTTTTATCACTTA
CTAGTTGTTTGACCTTGGGCAAGTCATTTGACCTTCTGTGCCTCAGTTTCCTCATCTGTAAAATGGGGCT
AACAATATTACCTACCTCATAGGATTTAATGATGTCAAGCTCCTCACTGGAGGCCTTATCCCTTCGTGGA
GATCCCAATGGCGCGCCGAGCTTGGCGTAATCATGGTCATAGCTGTTTCCTGTGTGAAATTGTTATCCGC
TCACAATTCCACACAACATACGAGCCGGAAGCATAAAGTGTAAAGCCTGGGGTGCCTAATGAGTGAGCTA
ACTCACATTAATTGCGTTGCGCTCACTGCCCGCTTTCCAGTCGGGAAACCTGTCGTGCCAGCTGCATTAA
TGAATCGGCCAACGCGCGGGGAGAGGCGGTTTGCGTATTGGGCGCTCTTCCGCTTCCTCGCTCACTGACT
CGCTGCGCTCGGTCGTTCGGCTGCGGCGAGCGGTATCAGCTCACTCAAAGGCGGTAATACGGTTATCCAC
AGAATCAGGGGATAACGCAGGAAAGAACATGTGAGCAAAAGGCCAGCAAAAGGCCAGGAACCGTAAAAAG
GCCGCGTTGCTGGCGTTTTTCCATAGGCTCCGCCCCCCTGACGAGCATCACAAAAATCGACGCTCAAGTC
AGAGGTGGCGAAACCCGACAGGACTATAAAGATACCAGGCGTTTCCCCCTGGAAGCTCCCTCGTGCGCTC
TCCTGTTCCGACCCTGCCGCTTACCGGATACCTGTCCGCCTTTCTCCCTTCGGGAAGCGTGGCGCTTTCT
CATAGCTCACGCTGTAGGTATCTCAGTTCGGTGTAGGTCGTTCGCTCCAAGCTGGGCTGTGTGCACGAAC
CCCCCGTTCAGCCCGACCGCTGCGCCTTATCCGGTAACTATCGTCTTGAGTCCAACCCGGTAAGACACGA
CTTATCGCCACTGGCAGCAGCCACTGGTAACAGGATTAGCAGAGCGAGGTATGTAGGCGGTGCTACAGAG
TTCTTGAAGTGGTGGCCTAACTACGGCTACACTAGAAGAACAGTATTTGGTATCTGCGCTCTGCTGAAGC
CAGTTACCTTCGGAAAAAGAGTTGGTAGCTCTTGATCCGGCAAACAAACCACCGCTGGTAGCGGTGGTTT
TTTTGTTTGCAAGCAGCAGATTACGCGCAGAAAAAAAGGATCTCAAGAAGATCCTTTGATCTTTTCTACG
GGGTCTGACGCTCAGTGGAACGAAAACTCACGTTAAGGGATTTTGGTCATGAGATTATCAAAAAGGATCT
TCACCTAGATCCTTTTAAATTAAAAATGAAGTTTTAAATCAATCTAAAGTATATATGAGTAAACTTGGTC
TGACAGTTACCAATGCTTAATCAGTGAGGCACCTATCTCAGCGATCTGTCTATTTCGTTCATCCATAGTT
GCCTGACTCCCCGTCGTGTAGATAACTACGATACGGGAGGGCTTACCATCTGGCCCCAGTGCTGCAATGA
TACCGCGAGACCCACGCTCACCGGCTCCAGATTTATCAGCAATAAACCAGCCAGCCGGAAGGGCCGAGCG
CAGAAGTGGTCCTGCAACTTTATCCGCCTCCATCCAGTCTATTAATTGTTGCCGGGAAGCTAGAGTAAGT
AGTTCGCCAGTTAATAGTTTGCGCAACGTTGTTGCCATTGCTACAGGCATCGTGGTGTCACGCTCGTCGT
TTGGTATGGCTTCATTCAGCTCCGGTTCCCAACGATCAAGGCGAGTTACATGATCCCCCATGTTGTGCAA
AAAAGCGGTTAGCTCCTTCGGTCCTCCGATCGTTGTCAGAAGTAAGTTGGCCGCAGTGTTATCACTCATG
GTTATGGCAGCACTGCATAATTCTCTTACTGTCATGCCATCCGTAAGATGCTTTTCTGTGACTGGTGAGT
ACTCAACCAAGTCATTCTGAGAATAGTGTATGCGGCGACCGAGTTGCTCTTGCCCGGCGTCAATACGGGA
TAATACCGCGCCACATAGCAGAACTTTAAAAGTGCTCATCATTGGAAAACGTTCTTCGGGGCGAAAACTC
TCAAGGATCTTACCGCTGTTGAGATCCAGTTCGATGTAACCCACTCGTGCACCCAACTGATCTTCAGCAT
CTTTTACTTTCACCAGCGTTTCTGGGTGAGCAAAAACAGGAAGGCAAAATGCCGCAAAAAAGGGAATAAG
GGCGACACGGAAATGTTGAATACTCATACTCTTCCTTTTTCAATATTATTGAAGCATTTATCAGGGTTAT
TGTCTCATGAGCGGATACATATTTGAATGTATTTAGAAAAATAAACAAATAGGGGTTCCGCGCACATTTC
CCCGAAAAGTGCCACCTGACGTCTAAGAAACCATTATTATCATGACATTAACCTATAAAAATAGGCGTAT
CACGAGGCCCTTTCGTCTCGCGCGTTTCGGTGATGACGGTGAAAACCTCTGACACATGCAGCTCCCGGAG
ACGGTCACAGCTTGTCTGTAAGCGGATGCCGGGAGCAGACAAGCCCGTCAGGGCGCGTCAGCGGGTGTTG
GCGGGTGTCGGGGCTGGCTTAACTATGCGGCATCAGAGCAGATTGTACTGAGAGTGCACCATATGCGGTG
TGAAATACCGCACAGATGCGTAAGGAGAAAATACCGCATCAGGCGCCATTCGCCATTCAGGCTGCGCAAC
TGTTGGGAAGGGCGATCGGTGCGGGCCTCTTCGCTATTACGCCAGCTGGCGAAAGGGGGATGTGCTGCAA
GGCGATTAAGTTGGGTAACGCC
