>Addgene plasmid #114406 | AICSDP-57: SMC1A-mEGFP | depositor partial sequence | sequence record 215899 | SMC1A Homology Arms and linker-mEGFP
CTACTGGTTCCCTCCCAGCTACAAGCCAGCCCCCTTCTTCGTCCTGGATGAGATTGATGCTGCCTTGGAT
AACACCAACATTGGCAAGGTGGGTGCAAAGAAAGTGGGGCCTGGGAGGGATGCCCCCAGGTCGGGGTTGG
GTTTCAGGGAGCAACTCCTGAGCGTGCCCTAGCCGTTCCTGCTGCCTGCTCTCTGTGCCTGGGAGGCTGG
GCCCAGAGTCATCCATGCTGTGGTAGTCAGTAGTCTCCTCTCAACCTCTCTTTTCCCCACCTTCCTCTCC
CTACCCTACCTCTTCTGCCTTCTGGTTGTGGCTGGAAAATACTGGGGACTGTTAAGGTTTGAGCCTTGCT
AAGTGCCTGGCGGCCTTTCCCACAGGTGGCAAATTACATCAAGGAGCAGTCGACTTGCAACTTCCAGGCC
ATCGTCATCTCTCTCAAGGAGGAGTTCTACACCAAGGCCGAGAGCCTCATTGGAGTCTATCCTGAGGTAG
GGCGGGCCTGGCTCAGGAGCCAGTCCTACTCCCTGCCTGATTTCCCAGGGCAGGAAAGGAAGGCTGCAGT
GGAGGGGAAAGGAGGTGGGGGAGCATAGGGAATCAGGTCCTGAATGGCCATTTGGGCTTGTTGGAGCCCT
GCCTCTGGAGGCTTAGCCAGCCCAGCCAGGCAGGGCCATTGCATTTGGGGACAGGTGGAAAGGCAGGCAG
AGGCAGCCAGACAGTGGAGAAAGGAGGAGAGTACAGAAGTAGGCAAGGAGCGAAGGCACATGGGACTGAG
CATATCCTCTCACACCCAGAGAGAACCATTGACTGGGCTTTGGGCAGGTATGTAGGGAGGAGGGTTTGAG
GCCCCTGGTCCTGGGGCACTAGACCCCTCTTAATTCTCTCCTTACAATTTTATTTTTCTTTTTCTCCCTC
CTCCTTCAGCAAGGGGACTGTGTGATCAGCAAAGTCCTGACCTTCGACCTCACCAAGTACCCAGATGCCA
ACCCCAACCCCAATGAGCAGCTGAGCTCCAGCGGCCCCTCAGGCAGCGTGAGCAAGGGCGAGGAGCTGTT
CACCGGGGTGGTGCCCATCCTGGTCGAGCTGGACGGCGACGTAAACGGCCACAAGTTCAGCGTGTCCGGC
GAGGGCGAGGGCGATGCCACCTACGGCAAGCTGACCCTGAAGTTCATCTGCACCACCGGCAAGCTGCCCG
TGCCCTGGCCCACCCTCGTGACCACCCTGACCTACGGCGTGCAGTGCTTCAGCCGCTACCCCGACCACAT
GAAGCAGCACGACTTCTTCAAGTCCGCCATGCCCGAAGGCTACGTCCAGGAGCGCACCATCTTCTTCAAG
GACGACGGCAACTACAAGACCCGCGCCGAGGTGAAGTTCGAGGGCGACACCCTGGTGAACCGCATCGAGC
TGAAGGGCATCGACTTCAAGGAGGACGGCAACATCCTGGGGCACAAGCTGGAGTACAACTACAACAGCCA
CAACGTCTATATCATGGCCGACAAGCAGAAGAACGGCATCAAGGTGAACTTCAAGATCCGCCACAACATC
GAGGACGGCAGCGTGCAGCTCGCCGACCACTACCAGCAGAACACCCCCATCGGCGACGGCCCCGTGCTGC
TGCCCGACAACCACTACCTGAGCACCCAGTCCAAGCTGAGCAAAGACCCCAACGAGAAGCGCGATCACAT
GGTCCTGCTGGAGTTCGTGACCGCCGCCGGGATCACTCTCGGCATGGACGAGCTGTACAAGTAGCAGTAT
TTTTGTCCTCCGGCCCTGTCTGGATCCCTAAGCTGTCCCTCTCCCAATCTCTGGATATTTGACTCCCAAC
CTTCCCCCTACCTCCTGGCCCTTTTTGGTGTAGTCATGGGATTTAGGCACTGCTAATCAAGCATGAAGAG
GAACAGAGGTGATGTTAGGTCTGGAGCAAAAATTCCTGAACGACAGGGAGTATTCTGGCCTCTGAAAGGA
GGTGCTGAGCTGAACAGGGCCATCTGTTCATCACACACACCCCCTTCCTCCCCCTCATCACCCATAATCG
TGGGCCCCTTGGGCCTCTTGCCCACTGTGTGTGTGGGTATGTATGTGTGTATGTATGTATCCGCATGTGT
GCATGTGAGTATGTTTGCAAAATAATAAAGGATATTGGAGACCTGTTTTAGAAGGAGCCTAGGCTGAATT
TGATTCCAAGAGAGCTTAGGATGACAGCACCCCTGAGCTGGGCAAAGGTACTCAGGACCTCATAGGAGTC
TTAGGCAGTTACCTGAAACTGCCTTCATTCACTCATTTGTGTATTCATTCATTTATGTATTCATCAGACA
CATACCGAACACCCTCTATTTGTCAGGCTCTGTGCTTGGAATACAGAGTTGAATCAGACATGATCTCTAC
CCTCCTAGTAAGGAGATACAGTGGGTTCATGAATGACTATAGTTAGCTGAATGTCATATGTACTTTGAAT
TTGAGAAGTGGGTGATCCCCTCTAGGCTTCCTGGAGGTCACATTTAAGCTAGACCTTGACAAATTGGTAG
GATTTGGTCAGGCACTAGGAGTGGAGCATGAGCTCTGGGGACAGACAGTTATGGGTTCTGGTCCCACTTT
TTATCACTTACTAGTTGTTTGACCTTGGGCAAGTCATTTGACCTTCTGTGCCTCAGTTTCCTCATCTGTA
AAATGGGGCTAACAATATTACCTACCTCATAGGATTTAATGATGTCAAGCTCCTCACTGGAGGCCTTATC
CCTTCGTGGAG
